>Addgene plasmid #146052 | pAc5.1B-EGFP-DmTral-LSm-R21ER42EF44A-V5His6_C | depositor full sequence | sequence record 288497 | Full Sequence
CTTCAAGGAATTAATTCTATATTCTAAAAACACAAATGATACTTCTAAAAAAAATCATGAATGGCATCAA
CTCTGAATCAAATCTTTGCAGATGCACCTACTTCTCATTTCCACTGTCACATCATTTTTCCAGATCTCGC
TGCCTGTTATGTGGCCCACAAACCAAGACACGTTTTATGGCCATTAAAGCTGGCTGATCGTCGCCAAACA
CCAAATACATATCAATATGTACATTCGAGAAAGAAGCGATCAAAGAAGCGTCTTCGGGCGAGTAGGAGAA
TGCGGAGGAGAAGGAGAACGAGCTGATCTAGTATCTCTCCACAATCCAATGCCAACTGACCAACTGGCCA
TATTCGGAGCAATTTGAAGCCAATTTCCATCGCCTGGCGATCGCTCCATTCTTGGCTATATGTTTTTCAC
CGTTCCCGGGGCCATTTTCAAAGACTCGTCGGTAAGATAAGATTGTGTCACTCGCTGTCTCTCTTCATTT
GTCGAAGAATGCTGAGGAATTTCGCGATGACGTCGGCGAGTATTTTGAAGAATGAGAATAATTTGTATTT
ATACGAAAATCAGTTAGTGGAATTTTCTACAAAAACATGTTATCTATAGATAATTTTGTTGCAAAATATG
TTGACTATGACAAAGATTGTATGTATATACCTTTAATGTATTCTCATTTTCTTATGTATTTATAATGGCA
ATGATGATACTGATGATATTTTAAGATGATGCCAGACCACAGGCTGATTTCTGCGTCTTTTGCCGAACGC
AGTGCATGTGCGGTTGTTGTTTTTTGGAATAGTTTCAATTTTCGGACTGTCCGCTTTGATTTCAGTTTCT
TGGCTTATTCAAAAAGCAAAGTAAAGCCAAAAAAGCGAGATGGCAATACCAAATGCGGCAAAACGGTAGT
GGAAGGAAAGGGGTGCGGGGCAGCGGAAGGAAGGGTGGGGCGGGGCGTGGCGGGGTCTGTGGCTGGGCGC
GACGTCACCGACGTTGGAGCCACTCCTTTGACCATGTGTGCGTGTGTGTATTATTCGTGTCTCGCCACTC
GCCGGTTGTTTTTTTCTTTTTATCTCGCTCTCTCTAGCGCCATCTCGTACGCATGCTCAACGCACCGCAT
GTTGCCGTGTCCTTTATGCGTCATTTTGGCTCGAAATAGGCAATTATTTAAACAAAGATTAGTCAACGAA
AACGCTAAAATAAATAAGTCTACAATATGGTTACTTATTGCCATGTGTGTGCAGCCAACGATAGCAACAA
AAGCAACAACACAGTGGCTTTCCCTCTTTCACTTTTTGTTTGCAAGCGCGTGCGAGCAAGACGGCACGAC
CGGCAAACGCAATTACGCTGACAAAGAGCAGACGAAGTTTTGGCCGAAAAACATCAAGGCGCCTGATACG
AATGCATTTGCAATAACAATTGCGATATTTAATATTGTTTATGAAGCTGTTTGACTTCAAAACACACAAA
AAAAAAAATAAAACAAATTATTTGAAAGAGAATTAGGAATCGGACAGCTTATCGTTACGGGCTAACAGCA
CACCGAGACGAAATAGCTTACCTGACGTCACAGCCTCTGGAAGAACTGCCGCCAAGCAGAGAGAGAGAGA
AAAAGAGGGAGAGCAGCTTAGACCGCATGTGCTTGTGTGTGAGGCGTCTCTCTCTTCGTCTCCTGTTTGC
GCAAACGCATAGACTGCACTGAGAAAATCGATTACCTATTTTTTATGAATGAATATTTGCACTATTACTA
TTCAAAACTATTAAGATAGCAATCACATTCAATAGCCAAATACTATACCACCTGAGCGATGCAACGAAAT
GATCAATTTGAGCAAAAATGCTGCATATTTAGGACGGCATCATTATAGAAATGCTTCTTGCTGTGTACTT
TTCTCTCGTCTGGCAGCTGTTTCGCCGTTATTGTTAAAACCGGCTTAAGTTAGGTGTGTTTTCTACGACT
AGTGATGCCCCTACTAGAAGATGTGTGTTGCACAAATGTCCCTGAATAACCAATTTGAAGTGCAGATAGC
AGTAAACGTAAGCTAATATGAATATTATTTAACTGTAATGTTTTAATATCGCTGGACATTACTAATAAAC
CCACTATAAACACATGTACATATGTATGTTTTGGCATACAATGAGTAGTTGGGGAAAAAATGTGTAAAAG
CACCGTGACCATCACAGCATAAAGATAACCAGCTGAAGTATCGAATATGAGTAACCCCCAAATTGAATCA
CATGCCGCAACTGATAGGACCCATGGAAGTACACTCTTCATGGCGATATACAAGACACACACAAGCACGA
ACACCCAGTTGCGGAGGAAATTCTCCGTAAATGAAAACCCAATCGGCGAACAATTCATACCCATATATGG
TAAAAGTTTTGAACGCGACTTGAGAGCGGAGAGCATTGCGGCTGATAAGGTTTTAGCGCTAAGCGGGCTT
TATAAAACGGGCTGCGGGACCAGTTTTCATATCACTACCGTTTGAGTTCTTGTGCTGTGTGGATACTCCT
CCCGACACAAAGCCGCTCCATCAGCCAGCAGTCGTCTAATCCAGAGACCCCGGATCGGGGTACCAACATG
GTGAGCAAGGGCGAGGAGCTGTTCACCGGGGTGGTGCCCATCCTGGTCGAGCTGGACGGCGACGTAAACG
GCCACAAGTTCAGCGTGTCCGGCGAGGGCGAGGGCGATGCCACCTACGGCAAGCTGACCCTGAAGTTCAT
CTGCACCACCGGCAAGCTGCCCGTGCCCTGGCCCACCCTCGTGACCACCCTGACCTACGGCGTGCAGTGC
TTCAGCCGCTACCCCGACCACATGAAGCAGCACGACTTCTTCAAGTCCGCCATGCCCGAAGGCTACGTCC
AGGAGCGCACCATCTTCTTCAAGGACGACGGCAACTACAAGACCCGCGCCGAGGTGAAGTTCGAGGGCGA
CACCCTGGTGAACCGCATCGAGCTGAAGGGCATCGACTTCAAGGAGGACGGCAACATCCTGGGGCACAAG
CTGGAGTACAACTACAACAGCCACAACGTCTATATCATGGCCGACAAGCAGAAGAACGGCATCAAGGTGA
ACTTCAAGATCCGCCACAACATCGAGGACGGCAGCGTGCAGCTCGCCGACCACTACCAGCAGAACACCCC
CATCGGCGACGGCCCCGTGCTGCTGCCCGACAACCACTACCTGAGCACCCAGTCCGCCCTGAGCAAAGAC
CCCAACGAGAAGCGCGATCACATGGTCCTGCTGGAGTTCGTGACCGCCGCCGGGATCACTCTCGGCATGG
ACGAGCTGTACAAGCCAAGCTTGAATTCTATGAGCGGGGGATTACCGGAGTTGGGCTCCAAAATCAGCCT
CATTTCCAAGGCGGACATTGAGTACGAGGGCCGCCTGTACACGGTGGATCCGCAGGAGTGCACCATTGCG
CTCTCGAGTGTGGAGTCCGCGGGTACAGAAGATCGGGACACCCAGTTCCAGATAGCGCCGCAATCGCAGA
TCTACGACTACATCCTCTTCCGTGGCTCGGACATCAAGGACATTCGCGTTGTCAACAACCACACGCTGCC
GCACCACAATGACCCGGCGATCATGCAGGCGCAGCTCGGCGGCCGCTCGAGTCTAGAGGGCCCGCGGTTC
GAAGGTAAGCCTATCCCTAACCCTCTCCTCGGTCTCGATTCTACGCGTACCGGTCATCATCACCATCACC
ATTGAGTTTAAACCCGCTGATCAGCCTCGACTGTGCCTTCTAAGGCCTGAGCTCGCTGATCAGCCTCGAT
CGAGGATCCAGACATGATAAGATACATTGATGAGTTTGGACAAACCACAACTAGAATGCAGTGAAAAAAA
TGCTTTATTTGTGAAATTTGTGATGCTATTGCTTTATTTGTAACCATTATAAGCTGCAATAAACAAGTTA
ACAACAACAATTGCATTCATTTTATGTTTCAGGTTCAGGGGGAGGTGTGGGAGGTTTTTTAAAGCAAGTA
AAACCTCTACAAATGTGGTATGGCTGATTATGATCAGTCGACCGATGCCCTTGAGAGCCTTCAACCCAGT
CAGCTCCTTCCGGTGGGCGCGGGGCATGACTATCGTCGCCGCACTTATGACTGTCTTCTTTATCATGCAA
CTCGTAGGACAGGTGCCGGCAGCGCTCTGGGTCATTTTCGGCGAGGACCGCTTTCGCTGGAGCGCGACGA
TGATCGGCCTGTCGCTTGCGGTATTCGGAATCTTGCACGCCCTCGCTCAAGCCTTCGTCACTGGTCCCGC
CACCAAACGTTTCGGCGAGAAGCAGGCCATTATCGCCGGCATGGCGGCCGACGCGCTGGGCTACGTCTTG
CTGGCGTTCGCGACGCGAGGCTGGATGGCCTTCCCCATTATGATTCTTCTCGCTTCCGGCGGCATCGGGA
TGCCCGCGTTGCAGGCCATGCTGTCCAGGCAGGTAGATGACGACCATCAGGGACAGCTTCAAGGATCGCT
CGCGGCTCTTACCAGCCAGCAAAAGGCCAGGAACCGTAAAAAGGCCGCGTTGCTGGCGTTTTTCCATAGG
CTCCGCCCCCCTGACGAGCATCACAAAAATCGACGCTCAAGTCAGAGGTGGCGAAACCCGACAGGACTAT
AAAGATACCAGGCGTTTCCCCCTGGAAGCTCCCTCGTGCGCTCTCCTGTTCCGACCCTGCCGCTTACCGG
ATACCTGTCCGCCTTTCTCCCTTCGGGAAGCGTGGCGCTTTCTCAATGCTCACGCTGTAGGTATCTCAGT
TCGGTGTAGGTCGTTCGCTCCAAGCTGGGCTGTGTGCACGAACCCCCCGTTCAGCCCGACCGCTGCGCCT
TATCCGGTAACTATCGTCTTGAGTCCAACCCGGTAAGACACGACTTATCGCCACTGGCAGCAGCCACTGG
TAACAGGATTAGCAGAGCGAGGTATGTAGGCGGTGCTACAGAGTTCTTGAAGTGGTGGCCTAACTACGGC
TACACTAGAAGGACAGTATTTGGTATCTGCGCTCTGCTGAAGCCAGTTACCTTCGGAAAAAGAGTTGGTA
GCTCTTGATCCGGCAAACAAACCACCGCTGGTAGCGGTGGTTTTTTTGTTTGCAAGCAGCAGATTACGCG
CAGAAAAAAAGGATCTCAAGAAGATCCTTTGATCTTTTCTACGGGGTCTGACGCTCAGTGGAACGAAAAC
TCACGTTAAGGGATTTTGGTCATGAGATTATCAAAAAGGATCTTCACCTAGATCCTTTTAAATTAAAAAT
GAAGTTTTAAATCAATCTAAAGTATATATGAGTAAACTTGGTCTGACAGTTACCAATGCTTAATCAGTGA
GGCACCTATCTCAGCGATCTGTCTATTTCGTTCATCCATAGTTGCCTGACTCCCCGTCGTGTAGATAACT
ACGATACGGGAGGGCTTACCATCTGGCCCCAGTGCTGCAATGATACCGCGAGACCCACGCTCACCGGCTC
CAGATTTATCAGCAATAAACCAGCCAGCCGGAAGGGCCGAGCGCAGAAGTGGTCCTGCAACTTTATCCGC
CTCCATCCAGTCTATTAATTGTTGCCGGGAAGCTAGAGTAAGTAGTTCGCCAGTTAATAGTTTGCGCAAC
GTTGTTGCCATTGCTGCAGGCATCGTGGTGTCACGCTCGTCGTTTGGTATGGCTTCATTCAGCTCCGGTT
CCCAACGATCAAGGCGAGTTACATGATCCCCCATGTTGTGCAAAAAAGCGGTTAGCTCCTTCGGTCCTCC
GATCGTTGTCAGAAGTAAGTTGGCCGCAGTGTTATCACTCATGGTTATGGCAGCACTGCATAATTCTCTT
ACTGTCATGCCATCCGTAAGATGCTTTTCTGTGACTGGTGAGTACTCAACCAAGTCATTCTGAGAATAGT
GTATGCGGCGACCGAGTTGCTCTTGCCCGGCGTCAACACGGGATAATACCGCGCCACATAGCAGAACTTT
AAAAGTGCTCATCATTGGAAAACGTTCTTCGGGGCGAAAACTCTCAAGGATCTTACCGCTGTTGAGATCC
AGTTCGATGTAACCCACTCGTGCACCCAACTGATCTTCAGCATCTTTTACTTTCACCAGCGTTTCTGGGT
GAGCAAAAACAGGAAGGCAAAATGCCGCAAAAAAGGGAATAAGGGCGACACGGAAATGTTGAATACTCAT
ACTCTTCCTTTTTCAATATTATTGAAGCATTTATCAGGGTTATTGTCTCATGAGCGGATACATATTTGAA
TGTATTTAGAAAAATAAACAAATAGGGGTTCCGCGCACATTTCCCCGAAAAGTGCCACCTGACGTCTAAG
AAACCATTATTATCATGACATTAACCTATAAAAATAGGCGTATCACGAGGCCCTTTCGT
Features (pLannotate 1.2.2; 10 found; start..end, strand, type, name):
     56..2568    +  promoter       Ac5 promoter: Drosophila melanogaster actin 5C promoter
   2588..3304    +  CDS            EGFP: EGFP is a basic (constitutively fluorescent) green fluorescent protein published in 1996, derived from Aequorea victoria. It is reported to be a rapidly-maturing weak dimer with moderate acid sensitivity.
   3320..3622    +  CDS            LSM14B (fragment): LS14B_HUMAN - Also known as C20orf40 From Homo sapiens (Human).
   3644..3685    +  CDS            V5 tag: epitope tag from simian virus 5
   3785..3919    -  polyA_signal   SV40 poly(A) signal: SV40 polyadenylation signal
   3942..4026    -  CDS            large T antigen (fragment): large T antigen from SV40 (simian virus 40)
   4027..4497    +  CDS            TcR (fragment): tetracycline efflux protein; tet; confers resistance to tetracycline
   4541..5129    -  rep_origin     ori: high-copy-number ColE1/pMB1/pBR322/pUC origin of replication
   5300..6160    -  CDS            AmpR: β-lactamase; bla; confers resistance to ampicillin, carbenicillin, and related antibiotics
   6161..6265    -  promoter       AmpR promoter: bla
