[The description below was written by a language model from this plasmid's Addgene catalogue record and pLannotate feature annotations shown in this document.]
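Description:
pAc5.1B-EGFP-DmTral-LSm-R21ER42EF44A-V5His6_C is a 6,359 nt insect expression plasmid for producing a GFP-tagged, mutated fragment of the Drosophila melanogaster protein Trailer Hitch (Tral, also called LSm15) in fly cells. The catalogue lists the backbone as unknown, although the name and feature layout point to a pAc5.1-type vector. It is propagated in E. coli through a ColE1/pUC-type origin and selected with ampicillin via the β-lactamase gene and its own promoter. The origin is annotated as high copy, whereas the catalogue entry records the plasmid as low copy. The short tetracycline-resistance and SV40 large T antigen fragments in the annotation appear to be non-functional backbone remnants.

Expression is driven by the constitutive D. melanogaster actin 5C (Ac5) promoter. Downstream lies an EGFP coding sequence, followed by an insert of about 300 nt and then a V5 epitope tag, with an SV40 polyadenylation signal terminating the transcript. The annotation tool labels the insert as a fragment of human LSM14B, which most likely reflects homology, since the catalogue identifies it as the fly Tral LSm domain. The name indicates three substitutions (R21E, R42E, F44A), and the record also notes one silent change (A198C) relative to the reference sequence. A His6 tag is implied by the name but is not annotated, and the record does not say whether the C-terminal V5/His6 tags are translated in frame with the insert.

The associated publication examines how Tral and EDC3 associate with DCP1 and Me31B in distinct protein complexes. This suggests the mutant serves to probe LSm-domain-dependent interactions or localisation, though the record does not state the mutations' specific effect.
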