Addgene plasmid #146052: pAc5.1B-EGFP-DmTral-LSm-R21ER42EF44A-V5His6_C
Purpose: Insect Expression of DmTral-LSm-R21ER42EF44A
Depositing lab: Elisa Izaurralde. Depositing organization: Max Planck Institute for Developmental Biology. Publication: Similar modes of interaction enable Trailer Hitch and EDC3 to associate with DCP1 and Me31B in distinct protein complexes. Tritschler F, Eulalio A, Helms S, Schmidt S, Coles M, Weichenrieder O, Izaurralde E, Truffault V. Mol Cell Biol. 2008 Nov . 28(21):6695-708. 10.1128/MCB.00759-08 PubMed 18765641.
Backbone
  Vector backbone: Unknown
  Vector type: Insect Expression
Growth in bacteria
  Bacterial resistance: Ampicillin, 100 μg/mL
  Growth temperature: 37°C
  Growth strain: DH5alpha
  Copy number: Low Copy
Gene/Insert
  Gene/Insert name: DmTral-LSm-R21ER42EF44A (alt names: Trailer Hitch; Dm LSm27)
  Species: D. melanogaster (fly)
  Mutation: one silent mutation A198C compared to the sequence given by: NCBI:NM_140328.4 or UniProt Q9VTZ0.
  Entrez Gene: tral (a.k.a. Dmel_CG10686, BEST:GH08269, CG10686, DmLSm15, Dmel\CG10686, LSm15, Lsm15, Scd6p, TRAL, Tral, anon-EST:Posey139, anon-WO0172774.89, anon-WO02059370.24, p67, p70)
  Cloning method: Unknown
Terms and licenses: Academic/Nonprofit Terms; Industry Terms: Not Available to Industry
Depositor comments: Plasmids from this collection were made available to the research community and donated after the lab closed. Please note that the sequence provided by the depositing laboratory may be theoretical/predicted or based on Sanger sequencing results. There may be discrepancies between sequencing results obtained by Addgene and the depositor sequence. If an Addgene verified sequence is not available, please contact before placing your order to request that our lab fully sequence the plasmid.
How to cite: pAc5.1B-EGFP-DmTral-LSm-R21ER42EF44A-V5His6_C was a gift from Elisa Izaurralde (Addgene plasmid # 146052 ; http://n2t.net/addgene:146052 ; RRID:Addgene_146052)
